>Addgene plasmid #47551 | pDD104 (Peft-3::Cre) | depositor full sequence | sequence record 67866 | Hypothetical complete plasmid sequence.  Cre ORF has been completely sequenced with overlapping primers
TCACCCAGAAACGCTGGTGAAAGTAAAAGATGCTGAAGATCAGTTGGGTGCACGAGTGGGTTACATCGAA
CTGGATCTCAACAGCGGTAAGATCCTTGAGAGTTTTCGCCCCGAAGAACGTTCTCCAATGATGAGCACTT
TTAAAGTTCTGCTATGTGGCGCGGTATTATCCCGTGTTGACGCCGGGCAAGAGCAACTCGGTCGCCGCAT
ACACTATTCTCAGAATGACTTGGTTGAGTACTCACCAGTCACAGAAAAGCATCTTACGGATGGCATGACA
GTAAGAGAATTATGCAGTGCTGCCATAACCATGAGTGATAACACTGCGGCCAACTTACTTCTGACAACGA
TCGGAGGACCGAAGGAGCTAACCGCTTTTTTGCACAACATGGGGGATCATGTAACTCGCCTTGATCGTTG
GGAACCGGAGCTGAATGAAGCCATACCAAACGACGAGCGTGACACCACGATGCCTGTAGCAATGGCAACA
ACGTTGCGCAAACTATTAACTGGCGAACTACTTACTCTAGCTTCCCGGCAACAATTAATAGACTGGATGG
AGGCGGATAAAGTTGCAGGACCACTTCTGCGCTCGGCCCTTCCGGCTGGCTGGTTTATTGCTGATAAATC
TGGAGCCGGTGAGCGTGGGTCTCGCGGTATCATTGCAGCACTGGGGCCAGATGGTAAGCCCTCCCGTATC
GTAGTTATCTACACGACGGGGAGTCAGGCAACTATGGATGAACGAAATAGACAGATCGCTGAGATAGGTG
CCTCACTGATTAAGCATTGGTAACTGTCAGACCAAGTTTACTCATATATACTTTAGATTGATT
[38 nt withheld, positions 834-871]
A
[37 nt withheld, positions 873-909]
ATTTTGTTAAAATTCGCGTTAAATTTTTGTTAAATCAGCTCATTTTTTAACCAATAGGCCGAAATCGGCA
AAATCCCTTATAAATCAAAAGAATAGCCCGAGATAGGGT
[37 nt withheld, positions 1019-1055]
AAAGAACGTGGACTCCAACGTCAAAGG
[137 nt withheld, positions 1083-1219]
G
[125 nt withheld, positions 1221-1345]
AAAGGATCTAGGTGAAGATCCTTTTTGATAATCTCATGACCAAAATCCCTTAACGTGAGTTTTCGTTCCA
CTGAGCGTCAGACCCCGTAGAAAAGATCAAAGGATCTTCTTGAGATCCTTTTTTTCTGCGCGTAATCTGC
TGCTTGCAAACAAAAAAACCACCGCTACCAGCGGTGGTTTGTTTGCCGGATCAAGAGCTACCAACTCTTT
TTCCGAAGGTAACTGGCTTCAGCAGAGCGCAGATACCAAATACTGTTCTTCTAGTGTAGCCGTAGTTAGG
CCACCACTTCAAGAACTCTGTAGCACCGCCTACATACCTCGCTCTGCTAATCCTGTTACCAGTGGCTGCT
GCCAGTGGCGATAAGTCGTGTCTTACCGGGTTGGACTCAAGACGATAGTTACCGGATAAGGCGCAGCGGT
CGGGCTGAACGGGGGGTTCGTGCACACAGCCCAGCTTGGAGCGAACGACCTACACCGAACTGAGATACCT
ACAGCGTGAGCTATGAGAAAGCGCCACGCTTCCCGAAGGGAGAAAGGCGGACAGGTATCCGGTAAGCGGC
AGGGTCGGAACAGGAGAGCGCACGAGGGAGCTTCCAGGGGGAAACGCCTGGTATCTTTATAGTCCTGTCG
GGTTTCGCCACCTCTGACTTGAGCGTCGATTTTTGTGATGCTCGTCAGGGGGGCGGAGCCTATGGAAAAA
CGCCAGCAACGCGGCCTTTTTACGGTTCCTGGCCTTTTGCTGGCCTTTTGCTCACATGTAATGTGAGTTA
GCTCACTCATTAGGCACCCCAGGCTTTACACTTTATGCTTCCGGCTCGTATGTTGTGTGGAATTGTGAGC
GGATAACAATTTCACACAGGAAACAGCTATGACCATGGGTCACCCAAGGCGACAACGTAAGTGACTGAAG
GCATTAAAGGTACATGCGTCCGCGCAAGTGTCCGCTTTTGCTGGCCTAACAAGTAAGAGAAACAAGTAAG
AAAGAGTAAGAGAAAACTCACCCGAGGTGTCTCTTCTAGCAACCGCCTATTCAGATAATTTTAAGCCAGT
TCGAGAGTTATTTGTCGCATGGTATAGAAGCTCGTTATTTACATTAAATTTTTAGTCTTCCCGCAGAAGT
GGACGATGCGATGGGCTACTTCAAAAATCTGACGCCACGTGTCAAGGACCTTCACAAGAGCATGACAAAC
TTGGAAGATATTAGCAAGTGGCAGAAGAAGGCCAGTTTCTCTGGCACCCTTGAGAATTACTCGCGTCTCG
GTGACAAGATCAATGTGAAACCATTTATGGATGCTGTTGATGCTAGAATGGGTGCCGAAGCTGATGCCGT
GAAAGGGGTATAAAGCTACTGTTGCACGACGACTCACAGACTAATCATTCCAGGTCCTCGCGATTTGTGA
AAAATACAAGTCATTCTACCAAAACGAGGGAAAACTTCACGCGGACAGTATCGCCAATTTGAATAGGACT
CGGCTCGACATGGACAGTGCGGCGGATAAATATGCGAACAACGAGACTGAAGTTAACAAGACTCGTTTGG
ATAACAGTACCACGGAATTTGAAGTGGCTTGTGAGAGGTTTGTAGGTCTTTCGTAGGCACGATATCCTTA
TTTGAATGTGTTTCAGAATGCGAGAACTGGCGAACGGAATCAAGACAATTGAATCGAACCATTCTTCCTG
GCAAGACGGTCTTATGAAGGAGATTAAAGTGGCGTTGCGTAAATAAAGAAAGGATCCTCTTTGAAAATAA
AGATTTTCTACATTCACTTATTTTTTTAGCTTTATACTTTTCAGATCGAATGAACTGTTTCCAACGTTTC
CATATTAATTTTTTTTAGTTAAAAAAGTTGGGTATTAACAGTTTTGTTAACAGTTTTGTCTTCCGACAGA
TGTGAGACGGAAAAATGGCCAAAATTCGAGATTTTGACTAAAATCAGTGTAGCTTTTTCAAAATTTTGAA
CCGGCATGAAAAAGTTTGAAAAGTTTTCGAGAAGTTTCAATCCGTTCATTTGAGCCCATGTTGGGTCTAT
AAGATCAAAATCGCCCGAACTGTTAGTCCTCCTTTAAGTTACGATTATTAACAAAATGTCGCCTAAGTTT
AGTTTCACACTTGTCTCACACTAGTCGATGAACTGTGTGACTACTGTAGTGAGTACAGTAGGGCCCGTGT
AAAAATACAAAAACCAAGAAAAAGTAAACCAAAATAAAAAACGAATTTATTGTTCACTACAACCAAACTG
CAAAGTTCTTTTCTTACCCATCAGCTCAATCGTGTACTTGCGTGGAAACAAATATGGTAGCAAACTCACT
TCGTCTTTGAGCCAATTTATCCAAGTCCTTGTAAAAAGTATTCGAAAATTGTTAACGGATAAAATGTTTA
TTATAATATCAAAAACAATTTGTCAGTTGACCACTTTTTGATATATTTGACAGAAACCGGGATGAATTGG
CTCAAAGTTAGGGCGCCCTTCTATTACAGGGTTTCTGATAACAAACCGGTTATTAACTCCCAACAAGGGA
TGATTTCAATTCATCATGCTCAAATTGACCCAAATTAAGTTACATGACAAATTCATCGCCCTTTTCAACT
CTTCTTGGCTCATCATCTGTTATTCTGTTCCTATTCTGTCTGCACCCTATACCCCTTTGCATACTCTCTC
GTCATTCCTTTCTTGGATAGTGTCTTCTTCTCCCCAGCTCTGCTACTTCTATGACTTGCGCCCGCTGCTT
TTCCGCTCGTTCCTCTCCTCTCTGACGTCTTCTTCTGCTTCTTTTCTCCTTCCTTTTTCCCTTCTCAATC
TTCCTCTTTTTCCCATTTCTGTCAATCATTCGAAGAAGAAGAAGAAGAAGACCCTCATTCATTTCATTTT
TTTTTCTGTCGGTGTGTGCTGCTCGGTTAAGAGTGAGCTCTCTATTCCACGTCTTCTTCTTTTTCTTCTT
CGATTCGAATCAATCACTCCACCAAAACGCATTCGTTTTTGGGATTCACCCCGCGGTTCGCAATAGGTTT
CTTTTTCAAATTATTAGCGTTATAAATAGAAAAATGGTGGAGTTTCAATAAAAATGATAATTTACAAAGT
GTATTTTGATTACATGTACTCAAAAAGGTTGAAATTTTTCATACCAGTTTTCCGGAAATCCATCTGATAT
CATTATCGTATTTTTCTTTTTAAAAATGTTTTCAAAAAAAAACAAAATATAGCTGGTTATTTGGCACCCT
CTAATTACCATTTTCCTGTCACACCACACTCTTTTCCTTCTTCCACTTCTTTCCGTTTTCAGCCGCTTCC
AACCAAACCGATATGAAAGCCGAGCAACAACGATCGATTCCACCCGGCTCGGCGACCTTCCCGTCGCAGG
TGAGACTCAGAAAACTAGAGAAACCGCTCAACTAACTCTTGATATCCGATTTCATTCTTTTCTCTTTTCT
TTTTGTTGAACTTTTCCATATTTCCAGATGCCACGGCCACCACCAAGCACCGAACAAGGAATCACAACGG
AATCGGAGCTTGCGAAGAAAGCTCAAATCACTCCGAACGACGTTTTAGCACTTCCGGGAATCACTCAAGG
TATCTTGCTCCCTTTGGATTTCAGTTTAAAACATAAATTTAGGATTCTTATGCTCCCCATCTGCGAACAT
CTATAACATCGAGTTCACCAAGTTCCAAATCCGTGATCTGGACACTGAGCAAGTGCTTTTCGAGATCGCC
AAACCGGAGAACGATCAGGAGAATGATGAGTCGCCACAGGAGTCGGCAAGATACGTGCGTTATAGATTTG
CTCCAAACTTTTTGAAACTCAAAACGGTCGGAGCAACTGTGGAATTCAAAGTAGGAGACATCCCAATCCA
TCATTTCCGAATGATCGAACGTCACTTCTTCAAAGATCGCCTTCTGAAGTGTTTTGACTTTGAATTCGGA
TTCTGTATTCCGAATTCACGAAACAACTGTGAACATATCTATGAGTTCCCTCAACTCTCTCAACAACTCA
GTGAGTCATTATTCTAAAAAGTACAATTCAAAAGACTAATCTCTTTTTCAGTGGACGACATGATCAACAA
TCCAAACGAGACTCGTTCTGACAGCTTCTATTTCGTCGATAACAAACTCGTCATGCACAACAAAGCCGAC
TACTCATATGATGCATAAATATTTAATACAAAAATGTTCTGGATAATTATTCTGTCGAATAGAAAAAAAA
CTCCAAATGTGATTAAATTCCAATAATTCCTGTCTAGTTTGTTCCTTCCCCTTCCCCTTCTCATGTTCAA
TGCATTCCTAAGCTTTTCAGTTCCCCCCTTGTTTCTATATTTTTTCGCTGTCCTGTCACACTCGCTAAAA
ACACTAATCACACGGAAATCTGTTTTCAATAAAAACTCCAACTTTAACTCATTTTCAATTTCAACTGAAA
GATTTTTTCATTAGAGAATGTCTAGAACTAGGCCCGGGCTACGTAATACGACTCACTTAAGGCCTTGACT
AGAGGGTACCAGAGCTCACCTAGGCAGGAACAGCTATGACCATGATTACGCCAAGCTATCAACTTTGTAT
AGAAAAGTTGGCACCTTTGGTCTTTTATTGTCAACTTCCATTGGTTCTTCCATTGTTTCTGTTAAATTAA
TGAATTTTTCATAAAATAAAGACATTATACAATATAAAAATGAAGAATTTATTGAAAATAAACTGCCAGA
GAGAAAAAGTATGCAACACTCCCGCCGAGAGTGTTTGAAATGGTGTACGGTACATTTTCGTGCTAGGAGT
TAGATGTGCAGGCAGCAACGAGAGGGGGAGAGATTTTTTTGGGCCTTGTGAAATTAACGTGAGTTTTCTG
GTCATCTGACTAATCATGTTGGTTTTTTGTTGGTTTATTTTGTTTTTATCTTTGTTTTTATCCAGATTAG
GAAATTTAAATTTTATGAATTTATAATGAGGTCAAACATTCAGTCCCAGCGTTTTTCCTGTTCTCACTGT
TTAGTCGAATTTTTATTTTAGGCTTTCAACAAATGTTCTAACTGTCTTATTTGTGACCTCACTTTTTATA
TTTTTTTAATTTTTAAAAATATTAGAAGTTTCTAGGATAATTTTTTCGACTTTTATTCTCTCTACCGTCC
GCACTCTTCTTACTTTTAAATTAAATTGTTTTTTTTTCAGTTGGGAAACACTTTGCTCACAAGTTTGTAC
AAAAAAGCAGGCTCCATGGGCGCACCCAAGAAGAAGAGGAAGGTGTCCAATTTACTGACCGTACACCAAA
ATTTGCCTGCATTACCGGTCGATGCAACGAGTGATGAGGTTCGCAAGAACCTGATGGACATGTTCAGGGA
TCGCCAGGCGTTTTCTGAGCATACCTGGAAAATGCTTCTGTCCGTTTGCCGGTCGTGGGCGGCATGGTGC
AAGTTGAATAACCGGAAATGGTTTCCCGCAGAACCTGAAGATGTTCGCGATTATCTTCTATATCTTCAGG
CGCGCGGTCTGGCAGTAAAAACTATCCAGCAACATTTGGGCCAGCTAAACATGCTTCATCGTCGGTCCGG
GCTGCCACGACCAAGTGACAGCAATGCTGTTTCACTGGTTATGCGGCGGATCCGAAAAGAAAACGTTGAT
GCCGGTGAACGTGCAAAACAGGCTCTAGCGTTCGAACGCACTGATTTCGACCAGGTTCGTTCACTCATGG
AAAATAGCGATCGCTGCCAGGATATACGTAATCTGGCATTTCTGGGGATTGCTTATAACACCCTGTTACG
TATAGCCGAAATTGCCAGGATCAGGGTTAAAGATATCTCACGTACTGACGGTGGGAGAATGTTAATCCAT
ATTGGCAGAACGAAAACGCTGGTTAGCACCGCAGGTGTAGAGAAGGCACTTAGCCTGGGGGTAACTAAAC
TGGTCGAGCGATGGATTTCCGTCTCTGGTGTAGCTGATGATCCGAATAACTACCTGTTTTGCCGGGTCAG
AAAAAATGGTGTTGCCGCGCCATCTGCCACCAGCCAGCTATCAACTCGCGCCCTGGAAGGGATTTTTGAA
GCAACTCATCGATTGATTTACGGCGCTAAGGATGACTCTGGTCAGAGATACCTGGCCTGGTCTGGACACA
GTGCCCGTGTCGGAGCCGCGCGAGATATGGCCCGCGCTGGAGTTTCAATACCGGAGATCATGCAAGCTGG
TGGCTGGACCAATGTAAATATTGTCATGAACTATATCCGTAACCTGGATAGTGAAACAGGGGCAATGGTG
CGCCTGCTGGAAGATGGCGATTAGTACCCAGCTTTCTTGTACAAAGTGGGATAAATGCAAAATCCTTTCA
AGCATTCCCTTCTTCTCTATCACTCTTCTTTCTTTTTGTCAAAAAATTCTCTCGCTAATTTATTTGCTTT
TTTAATGTTATTATTTTATGACTTTTTATAGTCACTGAAAAGTTTGCATCTGAGTGAAGTGAATGCTATC
AAAATGTGATTCTGTCTGATGTACTTTCACAATCTCTCTTCAATTCCATTTTGAAGTGCTTTAAACCCGA
AAGGTTGAGAAAAATGCGAGCGCTCAAATATTTGTATTGTGTTCGTTGAGTGACCCAACAAAAAGAGGAA
ACTTTATTGTGCCGCCAAGAAAAAAGTCTCACAACTTTATTATACATAGTTGATAATTCACTGGCCGTCG
TTTTACACTCGAGACGTACGGTGCGCGCGATGCATTCGAAGATCTGCCCACTAGTGAGTCGTATTATAAG
TGCAAGTAAGATCAGTGTTTGTATTTAAGACACACGGCCAAATTTCTTATTTTCCTGCTATTTTCTCCAA
ATATGATTAAAATTTGTTCATTTCAAAATTGCCTCCAACTTGTTTTGGGGCAAAAATTTCACAAAACTTC
ACAGCAAAATGTGAAACAATATTGCTATCTATTGAAAACATTAATGATAGTCGAGTGACTTCTTGAACCA
ATACTCATCGCATCAAATGCCTTTTCTCGAATACTCTGTAATAATTGGCATATAAAAACATACATACTCA
TCAGTTTGAAAGCTAACCTTTACCATAATCATTACTAAAATTGGATTTAAAGCCGGACACCAAGAAAAAA
GATACGGTAGATAAACTGACAGATGAGAAGTCTCGATACGAAATAATGGCATTAGAAAAGACACATAGAA
TGGAATGTGGATAGTGAGAAATGGTAGAATGAACTGAAAAATTGAGAATTTAAGGAGAAATGTTATTTTT
AAGCTGCTTTGCTTGAAACTTTGAATTTAAAATTTTAGAACAATTACTGTTTCAAAATATTTTTATTTTT
ATTTACTCCATTTGAAAAAAAAGCAACATTGCTTGTTCAATTTCTGTTATTGCCTTACCTGAACCATAAG
TACCATATTCAATTGTTGTTGAGACTTCATCGAATTTGTACTCCGACTTCCCTTATGAATTTCGTATCTG
ATAATTGTCCAACAAACCATCGCAATTACTGTAGTTATCACTAGAACAGCCATTATATAAATCGTACATG
CCCATGAAATTGGGTCAGCAACAAAGTCATTCAACGTGTAATCATATCTTTCTAGTGATGCAATTAAATA
TGCAGATTTTCCGATTCCATTCAGATTGTATACGATATATTCTGATAGTTGATCGTCAGCAGCATCTGGG
ACATAGCCAAAGGTGATTAGAACTGTGGATATTAGAGAGACAATAAATGATATGATTGTGGTTGTAAGGA
CCACGTTTTTTTGTGTTCTCGTTGTTCTGAAAGTATAATTTGTAGATTCTTAAACTCAGAATTTATCATA
TTTGAACTCCGCTGTTTTTGAATTAAGTAATAGCTGAAACAGTGAACATTAGTTTAAAAATATAATTTTA
CAGGCACGCACAAACTTCGGTGTGGGTACGTATTACCTGCCTCCTATTGAATATTCATTGTTTAAACGTT
TTCAGAAAAAAAGTGTACATGTTTTTTGGAGTATGATGATGATGTAGTCGCAAGGCAGATATGAAATGTA
GGTAACACAGTGCACAGATGCGTTTTTTGCCAACATCAAGGGTTGTAAGTAACTTTTCAGAGAAAAACAT
ATAGAAATTTTGTTTCAAGTATCGTATCAGTTTTTTTCTGATTAACTTATAAAAAGAACTCTTCGACAAT
TTGAATGCTTAATTTAAAAAAATTAAGTCGAATATTTCAGCATGCCAATGATCAACTGGCCGTCGTTTTA
CAACGTCGTGACTGGGAAAACCCTGGCGTTACCCAACTTAATCGCCTTGCAGCACATCCCCCTTTCGCCA
GCTGGCGTAATAGCGAAGAGGCCCGCACCGATCGCCCTTCCCAACAGTTGCGCAGCCTGAATGGCGAATG
GCGCTTCGCTTGGTAATAAAGCCCGCTTCGGCGGGCTTTTTTTTGTTAACTACGTCAGGTGGCACTTTTC
GGGGAAATGTGCGCGGAACCCCTATTTGTTTATTTTTCTAAATACATTCAAATATGTATCCGCTCATGAG
ACAATAACCCTGATAAATGCTTCAATAATATTGAAAAAGGAAGAGTATGAGTATTCAACATTTCCGTGTC
GCCCTTATTCCCTTTTTTGCGGCATTTTGCCTTCCTGTTTTTGC
Features (pLannotate 1.2.2; 18 found; start..end, strand, type, name):
    835..1344    -  rep_origin     M13 ori (sequence partly withheld): M13 bacteriophage origin of replication; arrow indicates direction of (+) strand synthesis
   1455..2043    +  rep_origin     ori: high-copy-number ColE1/pMB1/pBR322/pUC origin of replication
   2104..2125    +  protein_bind   CAP binding site: CAP binding activates transcription in the presence of cAMP. E. coli catabolite activator protein
   2140..2170    +  promoter       lac promoter: promoter for the E. coli lac operon
   2178..2194    +  protein_bind   lac operator: The lac repressor binds to the lac operator to inhibit transcription in E. coli. This inhibition can be relieved by adding lactose or isopropyl-β-D-thiogalactopyranoside (IPTG). lac repressor encoded by lacI
   4520..4537    -  misc_feature   P element 5' end (fragment): No description available
   4648..5490    +  CDS            unc-119: UN119_CAEEL - Experimental evidence at protein level: Swiss-Prot protein existence level 1. Myristoyl-binding protein that acts as a cargo adapter: specifically binds the myristoyl moiety of a subset of N-terminally myristoylated proteins and is required for their localization. Plays a key role in ciliary membrane localization of proteins. Required for the establishment or function of the nervous system. From Caenorhabditis elegans.
   5885..5905    +  protein_bind   attB4: mutant version of attB; core recombination site for the Gateway® BP reaction BP Clonase™
   5906..6505    +  promoter       eft-3 promoter: eft-3; promoter for the C. elegans elongation factor 1α gene (Mitrovich and Anderson, 2000)
   6514..6538    +  protein_bind   attB1: mutant version of attB; recombination site for the Gateway® BP reaction BP Clonase™
   6569..7599    +  CDS            Cre (fragment): site-specific recombinase Cre is a site-specific recombinase from bacteriophage P1. Recombination occurs at loxP sequences.
   7604..7624    -  protein_bind   attB2: mutant version of attB; core recombination site for the Gateway® BP reaction BP Clonase™
   7630..7953    +  terminator     tbb-2 terminator: tbb-2; transcription terminator for the C. elegans tubulin beta-2 gene
   7957..7977    -  protein_bind   attB3: mutant version of attB; core recombination site for the Gateway® BP reaction BP Clonase™
   7981..8002    +  CDS            lacZα (fragment): LacZα fragment of β-galactosidase; lacZ fragment
   9520..9673    +  CDS            lacZα (fragment): LacZα fragment of β-galactosidase; lacZ fragment
   9757..9861    +  promoter       AmpR promoter: bla
   9862..793     +  CDS            AmpR (across the origin): β-lactamase; bla; confers resistance to ampicillin, carbenicillin, and related antibiotics
