[The description below was written by a language model from this plasmid's Addgene catalogue record and pLannotate feature annotations shown in this document.]
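Description:
pDD104 (Peft-3::Cre) is a 9,929 bp C. elegans expression plasmid that supplies Cre recombinase in the worm germline so that loxP-flanked (floxed) selectable markers can be excised. It was built by Gateway cloning in the pCFJ212 backbone. In E. coli it is maintained as a high-copy plasmid through a ColE1/pUC-type origin and selected with ampicillin via the β-lactamase gene and its promoter. An M13 phage origin and leftover lac promoter/operator and lacZα fragments from the parental cloning vector are also annotated. For worms, the backbone carries a functional unc-119(+) gene, which serves as a transformation marker by rescuing the phenotype of unc-119 mutant animals.

The expression cassette has the layout typical of a multisite Gateway assembly, with each module bounded by attB sites. The eft-3 promoter (the gene is now officially named eef-1A.1, encoding elongation factor 1α) sits between attB4 and attB1, the Cre coding sequence between attB1 and attB2, and the tbb-2 (β-tubulin) terminator between attB2 and attB3. The insert's alternative name is nCre, and the Cre sequence was amplified from another plasmid, pEM3. The annotation tool labels the Cre match a fragment, though the depositor notes that the Cre ORF was fully sequenced while the rest of the plasmid sequence is a hypothetical assembly. A short match to a P element 5' end is also annotated upstream of unc-119, with no stated role.

The plasmid was deposited as part of a toolkit for Cas9-triggered homologous recombination in C. elegans, where it removes floxed selection cassettes from an engineered locus after the desired insertions have been isolated.
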