Addgene plasmid #47551: pDD104 (Peft-3::Cre)
Purpose: Cre recombinase expression plasmid for removal of floxed selectable markers in the C. elegans germline
Depositing lab: Bob Goldstein. Depositing organization: University of North Carolina at Chapel Hill. Publication: Engineering the Caenorhabditis elegans genome using Cas9-triggered homologous recombination. Dickinson DJ, Ward JD, Reiner DJ, Goldstein B. Nat Methods. 2013 Sep 1. doi: 10.1038/nmeth.2641. PubMed 23995389.
Backbone
  Vector backbone: pCFJ212
  Backbone size w/o insert (bp): 9539
  Total vector size (bp): 9929
  Vector type: Worm Expression, Cre/Lox
  Selectable markers: unc-119(+)
Growth in bacteria
  Bacterial resistance: Ampicillin, 100 μg/mL
  Growth temperature: 37°C
  Growth strain: Mach1
  Copy number: High Copy
Gene/Insert
  Gene/Insert name: Cre Recombinase (alt name: nCre)
  Promoter: eef-1A.1 (eft-3)
  Cloning method: Gateway Cloning
  Sequencing primers: 5′ TCAGTTGGGAAACACTTTGCT; 3′ gcttgaaaggattttgcatttatc
Resource information
  A portion of this plasmid was derived from a plasmid made by: The vector backbone, pCFJ212, was received from Addgene. The Cre coding sequence was amplified from pEM3, which was also received from Addgene.
Terms and licenses: Academic/Nonprofit Terms; Industry Terms: Not Available to Industry
Depositor comments: For more information on Goldstein Lab CRISPR Plasmids please refer to: http://www.addgene.org/crispr/Goldstein/ Please note: eft-3 has officially been changed to eef-1A.1 Please see the eef-1A.1 WormBase entry for details: http://www.wormbase.org/species/c_elegans/gene/WBGene00001168#05-9g-3
How to cite: pDD104 (Peft-3::Cre) was a gift from Bob Goldstein (Addgene plasmid # 47551 ; http://n2t.net/addgene:47551 ; RRID:Addgene_47551)
