>Addgene plasmid #47551 | pDD104 (Peft-3::Cre) | addgene partial sequence | sequence record 81625 | Lac-promoter 5'-CACTTTATGCTTCCGGCTCG-3'
GAATTGTGAGCGGATAACAATTTCACACAGGAAACAGCTATGACCATGGGTCACCCAAGGCGACAACGTA
AGTGACTGAAGGCATTAAAGGTACATGCGTCCGCGCAAGTGTCCGCTTTTGCTGGCCTAACAAGTAAGAG
AAACAAGTAAGAAAGAGTAAGAGAAAACTCACCCGAGGTGTCTCTTCTAGCAACCGCCTATTCAGATAAT
TTTAAGCCAGTTCGAGAGTTATTTGTCGCATGGTATAGAAGCTCGTTATTTACATTAAATTTTTAGTCTT
CCCGCAGAAGTGGACGATGCGATGGGCTACTTCAAAAATCTGACGCCACGTGTCAAGGACCTTCACAAGA
GCATGACAAACTTGGAAGATATTAGCAAGTGGCAGAAGAAGGCCAGTTTCTCTGGCACCCTTGAGAATTA
CTCGCGTCTCGGTGACAAGATCAATGTGAAACCATTTATGGATGCTGTTGATGCTAGAATGGGTGCCGAA
GCTGATGCCGTGAAAGGGGTATAAAGCTACTGTTGCACGACGACTCACAGACTAATCATTCCAGGTCCTC
GCGATTTGTGAAAAATACAAGTCATTCTACCAAAACGAGGGAAAACTTCACGCGGACAGTATCGCCAATT
TGAATAGGACTCGGCTCGACATGGACAGTGCGGCGGATAAATATGCGAACAACGAGACTGAAGTTAACAA
GACTCGTTTGGATAACAGTACCACGGAATTTGAAGTGGCTTGTGAGAGGTTTGTAGGTCTTTCGTAGGCA
CGATATCCTTATTTGAATGTGTTTCAGAATGCGAGAACTGGCGAACGGAATCAAGACAATTGAATCGAAC
CATTCTTCCTGGCAAGACGGTCTTATGAAGGAGATTAAAGTGGCGTTGCGTAAATAAAGAAAGGATCCTC
TTTGAAAATAAAGATTTTCTACATTCACTTATTTTTTTAGCTTTATACTTTTCAGATCGAATGAACTGTT
TCCAACGTTTCCATATTAATTTTTTTTAGTTAAAAAAGTTGGGTATTAACAGTTTTGTTAACAGTTTTGT
CTTCCGACAGATGTGAGACGGAAAAATGGCCAAAATTCGAGATTTTGACTAAAATCAGTGTAGCTTTTTC
AAAATTTTGAACCGGCATGAAAAAGTTTGAAAAGTTTTCGAGAAGTT
