>Addgene plasmid #47551 | pDD104 (Peft-3::Cre) | addgene partial sequence | sequence record 81626 | Cre-R 5'-gcaaacggacagaagcattt-3'
AACGCCTGGCGATCCCTGAACATGTCCATCAGGTTCTTGCGAACCTCATCACTCGTTGCATCGACCGGTA
ATGCAGGCAAATTTTGGTGTACGGTCAGTAAATTGGACACCTTCCTCTTCTTCTTGGGTGCGCCCATGGA
GCCTGCTTTTTTGTACAAACTTGTGAGCAAAGTGTTTCCCAACTGAAAAAAAAACAATTTAATTTAAAAG
TAAGAAGAGTGCGGACGGTAGAGAGAATAAAAGTCGAAAAAATTATCCTAGAAACTTCTAATATTTTTAA
AAATTAAAAAAATATAAAAAGTGAGGTCACAAATAAGACAGTTAGAACATTTGTTGAAAGCCTAAAATAA
AAATTCGACTAAACAGTGAGAACAGGAAAAACGCTGGGACTGAATGTTTGACCTCATTATAAATTCATAA
AATTTAAATTTCCTAATCTGGATAAAAACAAAGATAAAAACAAAATAAACCAACAAAAAACCAACATGAT
TAGTCAGATGACCAGAAAACTCACGTTAATTTCACAAGGCCCAAAAAAATCTCTCCCCCTCTCGTTGCTG
CCTGCACATCTAACTCCTAGCACGAAAATGTACCGTACACCATTTCAAACACTCTCGGCGGGAGTGTTGC
ATACTTTTTCTCTCTGGCAGTTTATTTTCAATAAATTCTTCATTTTTATATTGTATAATGTCTTTATTTT
ATGAAAAATTCATTAATTTAACAGAAACAATGGAAGAACCAATGGAAGTTGACAATAAAAGACCAAAGGT
GCCAACTTTTCTATACAAAGTTGATAGCTTGGCGTAATCATGGTCATAGCTGTTCCTGCCTAGGTGAGCT
CTGGTACCCTCTAGTCAAGGCCTTAAGTGAGTCGTATTACGTAGCCCGGGCCTAGTTCTAGACATTCTCT
AATGAAAAAATCTTTCAGTTGAAATTGAAAATGAGTTAAAGTTGGAGTTTTTATTGAAAACAGATTTCCG
TGTGATTAGTGTTTTTAGCGAGTGTGACAGGACAGCGAAAAAATATAGAAACAAGGGGGGAACTGAAAAG
CTTAGGAATGCATTGAACATGAGAAGGGGAAGGGGAAGGAACAAACTAGACAGGAATTATTGGAATTTAA
TCACATTTGGAGTTTTTTTTCT
