>Addgene plasmid #47551 | pDD104 (Peft-3::Cre) | addgene partial sequence | sequence record 81627 | Cre-F 5'-tttacggcgctaaggatgac-3'
CTGGCCTGGTCTGGACACAGTGCCCGTGTCGGAGCCGCGCGAGATATGGCCCGCGCTGGAGTTTCAATAC
CGGAGATCATGCAAGCTGGTGGCTGGACCAATGTAAATATTGTCATGAACTATATCCGTAACCTGGATAG
TGAAACAGGGGCAATGGTGCGCCTGCTGGAAGATGGCGATTAGTACCCAGCTTTCTTGTACAAAGTGGGA
TAAATGCAAAATCCTTTCAAGCATTCCCTTCTTCTCTATCACTCTTCTTTCTTTTTGTCAAAAAATTCTC
TCGCTAATTTATTTGCTTTTTTAATGTTATTATTTTATGACTTTTTATAGTCACTGAAAAGTTTGCATCT
GAGTGAAGTGAATGCTATCAAAATGTGATTCTGTCTGATGTACTTTCACAATCTCTCTTCAATTCCATTT
TGAAGTGCTTTAAACCCGAAAGGTTGAGAAAAATGCGAGCGCTCAAATATTTGTATTGTGTTCGTTGAGT
GACCCAACAAAAAGAGGAAACTTTATTGTGCCGCCAAGAAAAAAGTCTCACAACTTTATTATACATAGTT
GATAATTCACTGGCCGTCGTTTTACACTCGAGACGTACGGTGCGCGCGATGCATTCGAAGATCTGCCCAC
TAGTGAGTCGTATTATAAGTGCAAGTAAGATCAGTGTTTGTATTTAAGACACACGGCCAAATTTCTTATT
TTCCTGCTATTTTCTCCAAATATGATTAAAATTTGTTCATTTCAAAATTGCCTCCAACTTGTTTTGGGGC
AAAAATTTCACAAAACTTCACAGCAAAATGTGAAACAATATTGCTATCTATTGAAAACATTAATGATAGT
CGAGTGACTTCTTGAACCAATACTCATCGCATCAAATGCCTTTTCTCGAATACTCTGTAATAATTGGCAT
ATAAAAACATACATACTCATCAGTTTGAAAGCTAACCTTTACCATAATCATTACTAAAATTGGATTTAAA
GCCGGACACCAAGAAAAAAGATACGGTAGATAAACTGACAGATGAGAAGTCTCGATACGAAATAATGGCA
TT
